Addgene plasmid #159520: pOD_009
Purpose: (Empty Backbone) Rifampicin version of the scarless genome engineering pDEL plasmid (Tikh et al. 2016) compatible with Salmonella
Depositing lab: Elisabeth Raleigh. Depositing organization: New England Biolabs. Publication: Reassembling a cannon in the DNA defense arsenal: Genetics of StySA, a BREX phage exclusion system in Salmonella lab strains. Zaworski J, Dagva O, Brandt J, Baum C, Ettwiller L, Fomenkov A, Raleigh EA. PLoS Genet. 2022 Apr 4;18(4):e1009943. doi: 10.1371/journal.pgen.1009943. eCollection 2022 Apr. PubMed 35377874.
Backbone
  Vector backbone: pDEL
  Backbone manufacturer: Ilya B. Tikh and James C. Samuelson1
  Backbone size (bp): 4282
  Modifications to backbone: Replacement of KanR resistance cassette by Rifampicin resistance cassette. Rifampicin cassette was amplified from TT23430 from Roth lab ( http://rothlab.ucdavis.edu/cgi-bin/textQuery.cgi )
  Vector type: Synthetic Biology
Growth in bacteria
  Bacterial resistance: Rifampicin
  Growth temperature: 37°C
  Growth strain: Pir1
  Copy number: Unknown
Gene/Insert
  Cloning method: Gibson Cloning
Terms and licenses: Academic/Nonprofit Terms; Industry Terms
Depositor comments: The destination strain should be recA+ and not be able to maintain R6K plasmid Zeocin is used to select colonies with the integrated vector. The rhaBAD and lac promoters can be induced with 0.2% rhamnose and 0.5mM IPTG
How to cite: pOD_009 was a gift from Elisabeth Raleigh (Addgene plasmid # 159520 ; http://n2t.net/addgene:159520 ; RRID:Addgene_159520)
