[The description below was written by a language model from this plasmid's Addgene catalogue record and pLannotate feature annotations shown in this document.]
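Description:
pOD_009 is an empty-backbone suicide vector of 4,282 bp for scarless genome engineering. It derives from the pDEL plasmid and was adapted for use in Salmonella by replacing the original kanamycin resistance cassette with a rifampicin resistance cassette. It replicates from the R6K γ origin, which requires the pi initiator protein, so it is propagated in a pir-expressing E. coli host such as Pir1. It cannot be maintained in ordinary target strains. The depositor notes that the destination strain should be recA+ and unable to support R6K replication, so the plasmid persists only by homologous recombination into the chromosome. The user supplies the homology arms, and Gibson assembly is the listed cloning method.

The feature table shows the two functional modules that resolve the integrant. One is a rhaB (rhamnose-inducible) promoter driving the yeast homing endonuclease I-SceI. The other is a lac promoter, with its CAP site and operator, driving Bacillus subtilis sacB, the levansucrase gene commonly used for sucrose counterselection. In designs of this type, induced I-SceI cuts within the integrated vector to stimulate a second recombination event, and sacB selects against cells that keep the backbone, leaving an unmarked allele. The table does not annotate an I-SceI recognition site.

The rifampicin resistance gene is also not annotated. A cat promoter fragment and an IS1 fragment precede an unannotated stretch of about 780 bp that may hold the resistance cassette. The depositor states that zeocin is used to select integrants, but no zeocin marker appears in the feature table or elsewhere in the record, so that discrepancy is unresolved. A short RSF origin fragment next to R6K γ appears to be an incidental match.
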