Features (pLannotate 1.2.2; 10 found; start..end, strand, type, name):
     32..79      -  rep_origin     RSF ori (fragment): Plasmids containing the RSF 1030 origin of replication can be propagated in E. coli cells that contain additional plasmids with compatible origins.
     78..463     +  rep_origin     R6K γ ori: γ replication origin from E. coli plasmid R6K; requires the R6K initiator protein pi for replication
    738..856     +  promoter       rhaB promoter: promoter of the E. coli rhaBAD operon, conferring tight induction with L-rhamnose and repression with D-glucose in the presence of RhaR and RhaS (Giacalone et al., 2006)
    880..1584    +  CDS            SCEI: SCE1_YEAST - Also known as OMEGA, SECY. Experimental evidence at protein level: Swiss-Prot protein existence level 1. Mitochondrial DNA endonuclease involved in intron homing. It introduces a specific double-strand break in the DNA of the 21S rRNA gene and thus mediates the insertion of an intron, containing its own coding sequence (group I intron), into an intronless gene. Specifically recognizes and cleaves the sequence 5'-TAGGGATAACAGGGTAAT-3'. From Saccharomyces cerevisiae (strain ATCC 204508 / S288c) (Baker's yeast).
   1650..1711    -  mobile_element IS1 (fragment): prokaryotic transposable element IS1
   1832..1924    +  promoter       cat promoter (fragment): promoter of the E. coli cat gene encoding chloramphenicol acetyltransferase
   2701..2722    +  protein_bind   CAP binding site: CAP binding activates transcription in the presence of cAMP. E. coli catabolite activator protein
   2737..2767    +  promoter       lac promoter: promoter for the E. coli lac operon
   2775..2791    +  protein_bind   lac operator: The lac repressor binds to the lac operator to inhibit transcription in E. coli. This inhibition can be relieved by adding lactose or isopropyl-β-D-thiogalactopyranoside (IPTG). lac repressor encoded by lacI
   2861..4279    +  CDS            sacB: SACB_BACSU - Experimental evidence at protein level: Swiss-Prot protein existence level 1. From Bacillus subtilis (strain 168).
>Addgene plasmid #159520 | pOD_009 | addgene full sequence | sequence record 318943 | Addgene NGS Result
CGTTTAAGGGCACCAATAACTGCAGCGCTAGTACGGTTATCCACAGAATCAGGGGATAACGCAGGAAAGA
ACATGTGAGATCAGCAGTTCAACCTGTTGATAGTACGTACTAAGCTCTCATGTTTCACGTACTAAGCTCT
CATGTTTAACGTACTAAGCTCTCATGTTTAACGAACTAAACCCTCATGGCTAACGTACTAAGCTCTCATG
GCTAACGTACTAAGCTCTCATGTTTCACGTACTAAGCTCTCATGTTTGAACAATAAAATTAATATAAATC
AGCAACTTAAATAGCCTCTAAGGTTTTAAGTTTTATAAGAAAAAAAAGAATATATAAGGCTTTTAAAGCT
AGCTTTTAAGGTTTAACGGTTGTGGACAACAAGCCAGGGATGTAACGCACTGAGAAGCCCTTAGAGCCTC
TCAAAGCAATTTTGAGTGACACAGGAACACTTAACGGCTGACATGGCCTTAGAAGGCGTTTTAGAAGCCC
TAATGGATGGAGTCAAAACAAACTAGCGATCTGACGCTCAGTGGAACGAAAACTCACGTTAAGGGATTTT
GGTCATTGTAATTCTCCATGGTAATTCACGACGGAGGCCACCTCATGTTAGTCATGCGCAAAAAACCCCG
CTTCGGCGGGGTTTTTTCGCGCCCGCCGAAAACCCCGCTTCGGCGGGGTTTTGCCGCTCAGCTACTAGGG
ATAACAGGGTAATGACCAGGTCCTTCAGAACGTTCAGCACCACAATTCAGCAAATTGTGAACATCATCAC
GTTCATCTTTCCCTGGTTGCCAATGGCCCATTTTCCTGTCAGTAACGAGAAGGTCGCGAATTCAGGCGCT
TTTTAGACTGGTCGTAGTTTAACTTTAAGGAGGGGATCTATGAAGAACATCAAAAAGAATCAAGTAATCA
ATTTCGGACCTAATTCTAAATTATTAAAAGAATATAAATCACAATTAATTGAATTAAATATTGAACAATT
TGAAGCAGGTATTGGTTTAATTTTAGGAGATGCTTATATTCGTAGTCGTGATGAAGGTAAACTATATTGT
ATGCAATTTGAGTGGAAAAATAAGGCATACATGGATCATGTATGTTTATTATATGATCAATGGGTATTAT
CACCTCCTCATAAAAAAGAAAGAGTTAATCATTTAGGTAATTTAGTAATTACCTGGGGAGCTCAAACTTT
CAAACATCAAGCTTTTAATAAATTGGCTAACTTATTCATTGTAAATAACAAAAAGCTTATTCCTAACAAT
TTAGTTGAAAATTACTTGACACCTATAAGTTTGGCATACTGGTTTATAGATGATGGAGGTAAATGGGATT
ACAATAAAAACTCTCTTAATAAAAGTATCGTATTAAATACACAAAGTTTTACTTTCGAAGAAGTAGAATA
TTTGGTTAAAGGTTTAAGAAATAAATTCCAATTGAATTGTTATGTTAAAATCAATAAAAACAAACCAATC
ATCTACATTGATTCTATAAGTTATTTAATCTTTTATAATTTGATCAAACCTTACTTAATCCCTCAAATGA
TATACAAATTACCTAATACTATCTCATCCGAAACTTTCTTGAAATAACATGGCGATAGCTAGACTGGGCG
GTTTTATGGACAGCAAGCCACCAAACACCCCCCAAAACCAAGCCACTGGAGCACCTCAAAAACACCATCA
TACACTAAATCAGTAAGTTGGCAGCATCACCCGACGCACTTTGCGCCGAATAAATACCTGTGACGGAAGA
TCACTTCGCAGAATAAATAAATCCTGGTGTCCCTGTTGATACCGGGAAGCCCTGGGCCAACTTTTGGCGA
AAATGAGACGTTGATCGGCACGTAAGAGGTTCCAACTTTCACCATAATGAAATAAGATCACTACCGGGCG
TATTTTTTGAGTTATCGAGTTCAGGAGCTAAGGAGCTAAAATGGTAAAAGATTGGATTCCCATCTCTCAT
GATAATTACAAGCAGGTGCAAGGACCGTTCTATCATGGAACCAAAGCCAATTTGGCGATTGGTGACTTGC
TAACCACAGGGTTCATCTCTCATTTCGAGGACGGTCGTATTCTTAAGCACATCTACTTTTCAGCCTTGAT
GGAGCCAGCAGTTTGGGGAGCTGAACTTGCTATGTCACTGTCTGGCCTCGAGGGTCGCGGCTACATATAC
ATAGTTGAGCCAACAGGACCGTTCGAAGACGATCCGAATCTTACGAACAAAAAATTTCCCGGTAATCCAA
CACAGTCCTATAGAACCTGCGAACCCTTGAGAATTGTTGGCGTTGTTGAAGACTGGGAGGGGCATCCTGT
TGAATTAATAAGGGGAATGTTGGATTCGTTAGAGGACTTAAAGCGCCGTGGTTTACACGTCATTGAAGAC
TAGTTTTTTTAAGGCAGTTATTGGTGCCCTTAAACGCCTGGTTGCTACGCCTGAATAAGTGATAATAAGC
GGATGAATGGCAGAAATTCGAAAGCAAATTCGACCCGGTCGTCGGTTCAGGGCAGGGTCGTTAAATAGCC
GCTTATGTCTATTGCTGGTTTACCGGTTTATTGACTACCGGAAGCAGTGTGACCGTGTGCTTCTCAAATG
CCTGAGGCCAGTTTGCTCAGGCTCTCCCCGTGTGGTGTGGTGTGGTTGTGTGGGGTTCGAAATGACCGAC
CAAGCGACATCATAACGGTTCTGGCAAATATTCTGGCAATTAATGTGAGTTAGCTCACTCATTAGGCACC
CCAGGCTTTACACTTTATGCTTCCGGCTCGTATGTTGTGTGGAATTGTGAGCGGATAACAATTTCACACA
GGAAACAGCCAGTCCGTTTAGGTGTTTTCACGAGCAATTGACCAACAGGAGGATCTGGAAATGAACATCA
AAAAGTTTGCAAAACAAGCAACAGTATTAACCTTTACTACCGCACTGCTGGCAGGAGGCGCAACTCAAGC
GTTTGCGAAAGAAACGAACCAAAAGCCATATAAGGAAACATACGGCATTTCCCATATTACACGCCATGAT
ATGCTGCAAATCCCTGAACAGCAAAAAAATGAAAAATATCAAGTTCCTGAGTTCGATTCGTCCACAATTA
AAAATATCTCTTCTGCAAAAGGCCTGGACGTTTGGGACAGCTGGCCATTACAAAACGCTGACGGCACTGT
CGCAAACTATCACGGCTACCACATCGTCTTTGCATTAGCCGGAGATCCTAAAAATGCGGATGACACATCG
ATTTACATGTTCTATCAAAAAGTCGGCGAAACTTCTATTGACAGCTGGAAAAACGCTGGCCGCGTCTTTA
AAGACAGCGACAAATTCGATGCAAATGATTCTATCCTAAAAGACCAAACACAAGAATGGTCAGGTTCAGC
CACATTTACATCTGACGGAAAAATCCGTTTATTCTACACTGATTTCTCCGGTAAACATTACGGCAAACAA
ACACTGACAACTGCACAAGTTAACGTATCAGCATCAGACAGCTCTTTGAACATCAACGGTGTAGAGGATT
ATAAATCAATCTTTGACGGTGACGGAAAAACGTATCAAAATGTACAGCAGTTCATCGATGAAGGCAACTA
CAGCTCAGGCGACAACCATACGCTGAGAGATCCTCACTACGTAGAAGATAAAGGCCACAAATACTTAGTA
TTTGAAGCAAACACTGGAACTGAAGATGGCTACCAAGGCGAAGAATCTTTATTTAACAAAGCATACTATG
GCAAAAGCACATCATTCTTCCGTCAAGAAAGTCAAAAACTTCTGCAAAGCGATAAAAAACGCACGGCTGA
GTTAGCAAACGGCGCTCTCGGTATGATTGAGCTAAACGATGATTACACACTGAAAAAAGTGATGAAACCG
CTGATTGCATCTAACACAGTAACAGATGAAATTGAACGCGCGAACGTCTTTAAAATGAACGGCAAATGGT
ATCTGTTCACTGACTCCCGCGGATCAAAAATGACGATTGACGGCATTACGTCTAACGATATTTACATGCT
TGGTTATGTTTCTAATTCTTTAACTGGCCCATACAAGCCGCTGAACAAAACTGGCCTTGTGTTAAAAATG
GATCTTGATCCTAACGATGTAACCTTTACTTACTCACACTTCGCTGTACCTCAAGCGAAAGGAAACAATG
TCGTGATTACAAGCTATATGACAAACAGAGGATTCTACGCAGACAAACAATCAACGTTTGCGCCCAGCTT
CCTGCTGAACATCAAAGGCAAGAAAACATCTGTTGTCAAAGACAGCATCCTTGAACAAGGACAATTAACA
GTTAACAAATAA
